Addgene plasmid #199760: pAG306-pTet07-synYFP[TTG/AGA]-6xArg[CGA]-nLuc
Purpose: Elongation reporter construct to quantify elongation duration of 6_CGA stalling
Depositing lab: Brian Zid. Depositing organization: University of California, San Diego (UCSD). Publication: Quantification of elongation stalls and impact on gene expression in yeast. Hou W, Harjono V, Harvey AT, Subramaniam AR, Zid BM. RNA. 2023 Dec;29(12):1928-1938. doi: 10.1261/rna.079663.123. Epub 2023 Oct 2. PubMed 37783489.
Backbone
  Vector backbone: pAG306
  Backbone manufacturer: Susan Lindquist
  Backbone size w/o insert (bp): 6656
  Vector type: Yeast Expression
  Selectable markers: URA3
Growth in bacteria
  Bacterial resistance: Ampicillin, 100 μg/mL
  Growth temperature: 37°C
  Growth strain: DH5alpha
  Copy number: Unknown
Gene/Insert
  Gene/Insert name: synYFP[TTG/AGA]-6xArg[CGA]-nLuc (alt name: optYFP-6_CGA)
  Species: Synthetic
  Insert size (bp): 732
  Promoter: TetO7
  Cloning method: Gibson Cloning
Resource information
  A portion of this plasmid was derived from a plasmid made by: nanoLuc source: Anna et al. (https://doi.org/10.1002/yea.3155), synYFP[TTG] source: Subramaniam Lab
Terms and licenses: Academic/Nonprofit Terms; Industry Terms: Not Available to Industry
Depositor comments: Please visit https://www.biorxiv.org/content/10.1101/2023.03.19.533377v1 for bioRxiv preprint.
How to cite: pAG306-pTet07-synYFP[TTG/AGA]-6xArg[CGA]-nLuc was a gift from Brian Zid (Addgene plasmid # 199760 ; http://n2t.net/addgene:199760 ; RRID:Addgene_199760)
