[The description below was written by a language model from this plasmid's Addgene catalogue record and pLannotate feature annotations shown in this document.]
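Description:
pAG306-pTet07-synYFP[TTG/AGA]-6xArg[CGA]-nLuc is a yeast expression plasmid built on the pAG306 backbone, designed as a reporter for measuring how long translation elongation takes across a ribosome-stalling sequence. It is propagated in E. coli through a high-copy ColE1/pUC-type origin with ampicillin resistance (AmpR), and also carries an f1 origin and remnants of a pBluescript-style lacZα/MCS region with flanking T7 and T3 promoters. Selection in yeast relies on the URA3 auxotrophic marker, which can be counterselected with 5-FOA. No yeast replication origin (2μ or CEN/ARS) is annotated in the feature table, which fits an integrating vector, although the record does not state this explicitly.

The plasmid carries two yeast expression units. In the first, an ADH1 promoter drives a TetR–VP16 activation domain fusion, a tetracycline-controlled transactivator, ending at the ADH1 terminator. In the second, a tetracycline response element with seven tetO copies (TetO7) controls the synthetic reporter, ending at the CYC1 terminator. The reporter is a recoded yellow fluorescent protein (annotated as mCitrine; the name indicates TTG and AGA codon choices, and the alternative name calls it optYFP), followed by six consecutive arginine CGA codons and then nanoLuc, the luciferase derived from the Oplophorus catalytic subunit. Because nanoLuc lies downstream of the CGA repeat, luminescence appears only after ribosomes have passed through the YFP and the stall. The delay in luciferase signal after inducing transcription can therefore be used to quantify elongation duration and the effect of the 6×CGA stall. Whether the transactivator is the tetracycline-on or tetracycline-off form is not stated in the record.
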