Features (pLannotate 1.2.2; 26 found; start..end, strand, type, name):
    137..186     +  misc_feature   bom (fragment): basis of mobility region from pBR322
    194..409     +  promoter       URA3 promoter: S. cerevisiae URA3
    410..1213    +  CDS            URA3: orotidine-5'-phosphate decarboxylase, required for uracil biosynthesis; S. cerevisiae URA3; yeast auxotrophic marker, counterselectable with 5-fluoroorotic acid (5-FOA)
   1292..1343    +  misc_feature   bom (fragment): basis of mobility region from pBR322
   1371..1799    -  rep_origin     f1 ori (sequence partly withheld): f1 bacteriophage origin of replication; arrow indicates direction of (+) strand synthesis
   1803..1960    -  CDS            lacZα (fragment): LacZα fragment of β-galactosidase; lacZ fragment
   1963..1981    +  promoter       T7 promoter: promoter for bacteriophage T7 RNA polymerase
   2002..2033    +  promoter       GAP promoter (fragment): S. cerevisiae TDH3; promoter for glyceraldehyde-3-phosphate dehydrogenase
   2034..2430    +  promoter       ADH1 promoter: S. cerevisiae ADH1; promoter for alcohol dehydrogenase 1
   2447..3062    +  CDS            TetR (fragment): tetracycline repressor TetR; tetR from transposon Tn10; TetR binds to the tetracycline operator tetO to inhibit transcription. This inhibition can be relieved by adding tetracycline or doxycycline.
   3214..3447    +  CDS            VP16 AD: transcriptional activation domain of herpes simplex virus protein VP16 (Triezenberg et al., 1988; Cousens et al., 1989); UL48
   3471..3658    +  terminator     ADH1 terminator: S. cerevisiae ADH1; transcription terminator for the S. cerevisiae alcohol dehydrogenase 1 (ADH1) gene
   3716..3986    +  protein_bind   tetracycline response element: contains seven copies of the tetracycline operator tetO tetracycline repressor TetR
   4164..4880    +  CDS            mCitrine: mCitrine is a basic (constitutively fluorescent) yellow fluorescent protein published in 2001, derived from Aequorea victoria.
   4887..5411    +  CDS            LUCI_OPLGR (fragment): Experimental evidence at protein level: Swiss-Prot protein existence level 1. Catalytic subunit of oplophorus-luciferin 2-monooxygenase. Oxidoreductase that converts coelenterazine (the oplophorus luciferin) to coelenteramide under emission of blue light with a maximum at 454 nm. Is also active with bisdeoxycoelenterazine. From Oplophorus gracilirostris (Luminous shrimp).
   5475..5664    +  terminator     CYC1 terminator: S. cerevisiae CYC1; transcription terminator for CYC1
   5682..5701    +  misc_feature   MCS (fragment): pBluescript multiple cloning site
   5713..5731    -  promoter       T3 promoter: promoter for bacteriophage T3 RNA polymerase
   5776..5792    -  protein_bind   lac operator: The lac repressor binds to the lac operator to inhibit transcription in E. coli. This inhibition can be relieved by adding lactose or isopropyl-β-D-thiogalactopyranoside (IPTG). lac repressor encoded by lacI
   5800..5830    -  promoter       lac promoter: promoter for the E. coli lac operon
   5845..5866    -  protein_bind   CAP binding site: CAP binding activates transcription in the presence of cAMP. E. coli catabolite activator protein
   5879..5971    -  CDS            lacI (fragment): lac repressor; lacI; The lac repressor binds to the lac operator to inhibit transcription in E. coli. This inhibition can be relieved by adding lactose or isopropyl-β-D-thiogalactopyranoside (IPTG).
   6154..6742    -  rep_origin     ori: high-copy-number ColE1/pMB1/pBR322/pUC origin of replication
   6913..7773    -  CDS            AmpR: β-lactamase; bla; confers resistance to ampicillin, carbenicillin, and related antibiotics
   7774..7878    -  promoter       AmpR promoter: bla
   8883..35      +  CDS            rop (fragment) (across the origin): Rop protein, which maintains plasmids at low copy number; rop
>Addgene plasmid #199760 | pAG306-pTet07-synYFP[TTG/AGA]-6xArg[CGA]-nLuc | addgene full sequence | sequence record 392224 | Addgene NGS Result
TCGCGCGTTTCGGTGATGACGGTGAAAACCTCTGACACATGCAGCTCCCGGAGACGGTCACAGCTTGTCT
GTAAGCGGATGCCGGGAGCAGACAAGCCCGTCAGGGCGCGTCAGCGGGTGTTGGCGGGTGTCGGGGCTGG
CTTAACTATGCGGCATCAGAGCAGATTGTACTGAGAGTGCACCATACCACCTTTTCAATTCATCATTTTT
TTTTTATTCTTTTTTTTGATTTCGGTTTCCTTGAAATTTTTTTGATTCGGTAATCTCCGAACAGAAGGAA
GAACGAAGGAAGGAGCACAGACTTAGATTGGTATATATACGCATATGTAGTGTTGAAGAAACATGAAATT
GCCCAGTATTCTTAACCCAACTGCACAGAACAAAAACCTGCAGGAAACGAAGATAAATCATGTCGAAAGC
TACATATAAGGAACGTGCTGCTACTCATCCTAGTCCTGTTGCTGCCAAGCTATTTAATATCATGCACGAA
AAGCAAACAAACTTGTGTGCTTCATTGGATGTTCGTACCACCAAGGAATTACTGGAGTTAGTTGAAGCAT
TAGGTCCCAAAATTTGTTTACTAAAAACACATGTGGATATCTTGACTGATTTTTCCATGGAGGGCACAGT
TAAGCCGCTAAAGGCATTATCCGCCAAGTACAATTTTTTACTCTTCGAAGACAGAAAATTTGCTGACATT
GGTAATACAGTCAAATTGCAGTACTCTGCGGGTGTATACAGAATAGCAGAATGGGCAGACATTACGAATG
CACACGGTGTGGTGGGCCCAGGTATTGTTAGCGGTTTGAAGCAGGCGGCAGAAGAAGTAACAAAGGAACC
TAGAGGCCTTTTGATGTTAGCAGAATTGTCATGCAAGGGCTCCCTATCTACTGGAGAATATACTAAGGGT
ACTGTTGACATTGCGAAGAGCGACAAAGATTTTGTTATCGGCTTTATTGCTCAAAGAGACATGGGTGGAA
GAGATGAAGGTTACGATTGGTTGATTATGACACCCGGTGTGGGTTTAGATGACAAGGGAGACGCATTGGG
TCAACAGTATAGAACCGTGGATGATGTGGTCTCTACAGGATCTGACATTATTATTGTTGGAAGAGGACTA
TTTGCAAAGGGAAGGGATGCTAAGGTAGAGGGTGAACGTTACAGAAAAGCAGGCTGGGAAGCATATTTGA
GAAGATGCGGCCAGCAAAACTAAAAAACTGTATTATAAGTAAATGCATGTATACTAAACTCACAAATTAG
AGCTTCAATTTAATTATATCAGTTATTACCCTATGCGGTGTGAAATACCGCACAGATGCGTAAGGAGAAA
ATACCGCATCAGGAAATTGTAAGCGTTAATATTTTGTTAAAATTCGCGTTAAATTTTTGTTAAATCAGCT
CATTTTTTAACCAATAGGCCGAAATCGGCAAAATCCCTTATAAATCAAAAGAATAGACCGAGATAGGGT
[37 nt withheld, positions 1470-1506]
AAAGAACGTGGACTCCAACGTCAAAGG
[49 nt withheld, positions 1534-1582]
T
[91 nt withheld, positions 1584-1674]
G
[124 nt withheld, positions 1676-1799]
CCATTCGCCATTCAGGCTGCGCAACTGTTGGGAAGGGCGATCGGTGCGGGCCTCTTCGCTATTACGCCAG
CTGGCGAAAGGGGGATGTGCTGCAAGGCGATTAAGTTGGGTAACGCCAGGGTTTTCCCAGTCACGACGTT
GTAAAACGACGGCCAGTGAATTGTAATACGACTCACTATAGGGCGAATTGGAGCTCAGTTTATCATTATC
AATACTCGCCATTTCAAAGAATACCAACTTCTTTTCTTTTTTTTTCTTTTCTCTCTCCCCCGTTGTTGTC
TCACCATATCCGCAATGACAAAAAAATGATGGAAGACACTAAAGGAAAAAATTAACGACAAAGACAGCAC
CAACAGATGTCGTTGTTCCAGAGCTGATGAGGGGTATCTCGAAGCACACGAAACTTTTTCCTTCCTTCAT
TCACGCACACTACTCTCTAATGAGCAACGGTATACGGCCTTCCTTCCAGTTACTTGAATTTGAAATAAAA
AAAAGTTTGCTGTCTTGCTATCAAGTATAAATAGACCTGCAATTATTAATCTTTTGTTTCCTCGTCATTG
TTCTCGTTCCCTTTCTTCCTTGTTTCTTTTTCTGCACAATATTTCAAGCTATACCAAGCATACAATCAAC
TATCTCATCTAGAATGCCTAGATTAGATAAAAGTAAAGTGATTAACAGCGCATTAGAGCTGCTTAATGGG
GTCGGAATCGAAGGTTTAACAACCCGTAAACTCGCCCAGAAGCTAGGTGTAGAGCAGCCTACATTGTATT
GGCATGTAAAAAATAAGCGGGCTTTGCTCGACGCCTTACCCATTGAGATGTTAGATAGGCACCATACTCA
CTTTTGCCCTTTAGAAGGGGAAAGCTGGCAAGATTTTTTACGTAATAACGCTAAAAGTTTTAGATGTGCT
TTACTAAGTCATCGCGATGGAGCAAAAGTACATTTAGGTACACGGCCTACAGAAAAACAGTATGAAACTC
TCGAAAATCAATTAGCCTTTTTATGCCAACAAGGTTTTTCACTAGAGAATGCATTATATGCACTCAGCGC
TGTGGGGCACTTTACTTTAGGTTGCGTATTGGAAGAACAAGAGCATCAAGTCGCTAAAGAAGAAAGGGAA
ACACCTACTACTGATAGTATGCCGCCATTATTACGACAAGCTATCGAATTATTTGATCGCCAAGGTGCAG
AGCCAGCCTTCTTATTCGGCCTTGAATTGATCATATGCGGATTAGAAAAACAACTTAAATGTGAAAGTGG
GTCCGCGTACAGCCGCGCGCGTACGAAAAACAATTACGGGTCTACCATCGAGGGCCTGCTCGATCTCCCG
GACGACGACGCCCCCGAAGAGGCGGGGCTGGCGGCTCCGCGCCTGTCCTTTCTCCCCGCGGGACACACGC
GCAGACTGTCGACGGCCCCCCCGACCGATGTCAGCCTGGGGGACGAGCTCCACTTAGACGGCGAGGACGT
GGCGATGGCGCATGCCGACGCGCTAGACGATTTCGATCTGGACATGTTGGGGGACGGGGATTCCCCGGGT
CCGGGATTTACCCCCCACGACTCCGCCCCCTACGGCGCTCTGGATATGGCCGACTTCGAGTTTGAGCAGA
TGTTTACCGATGCCCTTGGAATTGACGAGTACGGTGGGTAGCTCGAGCCACTTCTAAATAAGCGAATTTC
TTATGATTTATGATTTTTATTATTAAATAAGTTATAAAAAAAATAAGTGTATACAAATTTTAAAGTGACT
CTTAGGTTTTAAAACGAAAATTCTTATTCTTGAGTAACTCTTTCCTGTAGGTCAGGTTGCTTTCTCAGGT
ATAGTATGAGGTCGCTCTTATTGACCACACCTCTACCGGCAGATCCGCTAGGGATAACAGGGTAATATAG
ATCAATTCCTCGATCGAGTTTACCACTCCCTATCAGTGATAGAGAAAAGTGAAAGTCGAGTTTACCACTC
CCTATCAGTGATAGAGAAAAGTGAAAGTCGAGTTTACCACTCCCTATCAGTGATAGAGAAAAGTGAAAGT
CGAGTTTACCACTCCCTATCAGTGATAGAGAAAAGTGAAAGTCGAGTTTACCACTCCCTATCAGTGATAG
AGAAAAGTGAAAGTCGAGTTTACCACTCCCTATCAGTGATAGAGAAAAGTGAAAGTCGAGTTTACCACTC
CCTATCAGTGATAGAGAAAAGTGAAAGTCGAGCTCGGTACCCTATGGCATGCATGTGCTCTGTATGTATA
TAAAACTCTTGTTTTCTTCTTTTCTCTAAATATTCTTTCCTTATACATTAGGTCCTTTGTAGCATAAATT
ACTATACTTCTATAGACACGCAAACACAAATACACACACTAAATTACCGGATCAATTATGTCTAAGGGTG
AAGAATTGTTCACTGGTGTTGTTCCAATCTTGGTTGAATTGGACGGTGACGTTAACGGTCACAAGTTCTC
TGTTTCTGGTGAAGGTGAAGGTGACGCTACTTACGGTAAGTTGACTTTGAAGTTCATCTGTACTACTGGT
AAGTTGCCAGTTCCATGGCCAACTTTGGTTACTACTTTGGGTTACGGTTTGATGTGTTTCGCTAGATACC
CAGACCACATGAAGCAACACGACTTCTTCAAGTCTGCTATGCCAGAAGGTTACGTTCAAGAAAGAACTAT
CTTCTTCAAGGACGACGGTAACTACAAGACTAGAGCTGAAGTTAAGTTCGAAGGTGACACTTTGGTTAAC
AGAATCGAATTGAAGGGTATCGACTTCAAGGAAGACGGTAACATCTTGGGTCACAAGTTGGAATACAACT
ACAACTCTCACAACGTTTACATCATGGCTGACAAGCAAAAGAACGGTATCAAGGCTAACTTCAAGATCAG
ACACAACATCGAAGACGGTTCTGTTCAATTGGCTGACCACTACCAACAAAACACTCCAATCGGTGACGGT
CCAGTTTTGTTGCCAGACAACCACTACTTGTCTTACCAATCTAAGTTGTCTAAGGACCCAAACGAAAAGA
GAGACCACATGGTTTTGTTGGAATTCGTTACTGCTGCTGGTATCACTCACGGTATGGACGAATTGTACAA
GCGACGACGACGACGACGAATGGTTTTTACTTTAGAAGATTTTGTTGGTGATTGGCGTCAAACTGCTGGT
TATAATTTAGATCAAGTTTTAGAACAAGGTGGTGTTTCTTCTTTATTTCAAAATTTAGGTGTTTCTGTTA
CTCCTATTCAACGTATTGTTTTATCTGGTGAAAATGGTTTAAAAATTGATATTCATGTTATTATTCCTTA
TGAAGGTTTATCTGGTGATCAAATGGGTCAAATTGAAAAAATTTTTAAAGTTGTTTATCCTGTTGATGAT
CATCATTTTAAAGTTATTTTACATTATGGTACTTTAGTTATTGATGGTGTTACTCCTAATATGATTGATT
ATTTTGGTCGTCCTTATGAAGGTATTGCTGTTTTTGATGGTAAAAAAATTACTGTTACTGGTACTTTATG
GAATGGTAATAAAATTATTGATGAACGTTTAATTAATCCTGATGGTTCTTTATTATTTCGTGTTACTATT
AATGGTGTTACTGGTTGGCGTTTATGTGAACGTATTTTAGCTAATTCTCATGGTTTTTAAAAGCTTATTA
GTTATGTCACGCTTACATTCACGCCCTCCCCCCACATCCGCTCTAACCGAAAAGGAAGGAGTTAGACAAC
CTGAAGTCTAGGTCCCTATTTATTTTTTTATAGTTATGTTAGTATTAAGAACGTTATTTATATTTCAAAT
TTTTCTTTTTTTTCTGTACAGACGCGTGTACGCATGTAACATTATACTGAAAACCTTGCTTGAGAAGGTT
TTGGGACGCTCGAAGGCTTTAATTTGCGGCCGTCGAGGGGGGGCCCGGTACCAGCTTTTGTTCCCTTTAG
TGAGGGTTAATTTCGAGCTTGGCGTAATCATGGTCATAGCTGTTTCCTGTGTGAAATTGTTATCCGCTCA
CAATTCCACACAACATACGAGCCGGAAGCATAAAGTGTAAAGCCTGGGGTGCCTAATGAGTGAGCTAACT
CACATTAATTGCGTTGCGCTCACTGCCCGCTTTCCAGTCGGGAAACCTGTCGTGCCAGCTGCATTAATGA
ATCGGCCAACGCGCGGGGAGAGGCGGTTTGCGTATTGGGCGCTCTTCCGCTTCCTCGCTCACTGACTCGC
TGCGCTCGGTCGTTCGGCTGCGGCGAGCGGTATCAGCTCACTCAAAGGCGGTAATACGGTTATCCACAGA
ATCAGGGGATAACGCAGGAAAGAACATGTGAGCAAAAGGCCAGCAAAAGGCCAGGAACCGTAAAAAGGCC
GCGTTGCTGGCGTTTTTCCATAGGCTCCGCCCCCCTGACGAGCATCACAAAAATCGACGCTCAAGTCAGA
GGTGGCGAAACCCGACAGGACTATAAAGATACCAGGCGTTTCCCCCTGGAAGCTCCCTCGTGCGCTCTCC
TGTTCCGACCCTGCCGCTTACCGGATACCTGTCCGCCTTTCTCCCTTCGGGAAGCGTGGCGCTTTCTCAT
AGCTCACGCTGTAGGTATCTCAGTTCGGTGTAGGTCGTTCGCTCCAAGCTGGGCTGTGTGCACGAACCCC
CCGTTCAGCCCGACCGCTGCGCCTTATCCGGTAACTATCGTCTTGAGTCCAACCCGGTAAGACACGACTT
ATCGCCACTGGCAGCAGCCACTGGTAACAGGATTAGCAGAGCGAGGTATGTAGGCGGTGCTACAGAGTTC
TTGAAGTGGTGGCCTAACTACGGCTACACTAGAAGAACAGTATTTGGTATCTGCGCTCTGCTGAAGCCAG
TTACCTTCGGAAAAAGAGTTGGTAGCTCTTGATCCGGCAAACAAACCACCGCTGGTAGCGGTGGTTTTTT
TGTTTGCAAGCAGCAGATTACGCGCAGAAAAAAAGGATCTCAAGAAGATCCTTTGATCTTTTCTACGGGG
TCTGACGCTCAGTGGAACGAAAACTCACGTTAAGGGATTTTGGTCATGAGATTATCAAAAAGGATCTTCA
CCTAGATCCTTTTAAATTAAAAATGAAGTTTTAAATCAATCTAAAGTATATATGAGTAAACTTGGTCTGA
CAGTTACCAATGCTTAATCAGTGAGGCACCTATCTCAGCGATCTGTCTATTTCGTTCATCCATAGTTGCC
TGACTCCCCGTCGTGTAGATAACTACGATACGGGAGGGCTTACCATCTGGCCCCAGTGCTGCAATGATAC
CGCGAGACCCACGCTCACCGGCTCCAGATTTATCAGCAATAAACCAGCCAGCCGGAAGGGCCGAGCGCAG
AAGTGGTCCTGCAACTTTATCCGCCTCCATCCAGTCTATTAATTGTTGCCGGGAAGCTAGAGTAAGTAGT
TCGCCAGTTAATAGTTTGCGCAACGTTGTTGCCATTGCTACAGGCATCGTGGTGTCACGCTCGTCGTTTG
GTATGGCTTCATTCAGCTCCGGTTCCCAACGATCAAGGCGAGTTACATGATCCCCCATGTTGTGCAAAAA
AGCGGTTAGCTCCTTCGGTCCTCCGATCGTTGTCAGAAGTAAGTTGGCCGCAGTGTTATCACTCATGGTT
ATGGCAGCACTGCATAATTCTCTTACTGTCATGCCATCCGTAAGATGCTTTTCTGTGACTGGTGAGTACT
CAACCAAGTCATTCTGAGAATAGTGTATGCGGCGACCGAGTTGCTCTTGCCCGGCGTCAATACGGGATAA
TACCGCGCCACATAGCAGAACTTTAAAAGTGCTCATCATTGGAAAACGTTCTTCGGGGCGAAAACTCTCA
AGGATCTTACCGCTGTTGAGATCCAGTTCGATGTAACCCACTCGTGCACCCAACTGATCTTCAGCATCTT
TTACTTTCACCAGCGTTTCTGGGTGAGCAAAAACAGGAAGGCAAAATGCCGCAAAAAAGGGAATAAGGGC
GACACGGAAATGTTGAATACTCATACTCTTCCTTTTTCAATATTATTGAAGCATTTATCAGGGTTATTGT
CTCATGAGCGGATACATATTTGAATGTATTTAGAAAAATAAACAAATAGGGGTTCCGCGCACATTTCCCC
GAAAAGTGCCACCTGGGGGGTGCTAATTATGGCATTGATTGGGGCGGTAAAACATTCAAAGTCAATGAAA
AGGATGCTAAATTGAATGATACTGAAGACATTTCATTCGCTTCTCAGATCAAAAACTTAAATCTGTCTAT
ATGAGCTGTCCCAAAGCCACTTCTTACCTTTCAAGAAAACATGGACCTTGCTTTGCCACAAAATAATTGC
CTGTAAGATAGTTTTTTATTTGCACATTGTTATTACTAACCTATGCTTTGCTACGGACGACTGCTTGGTA
AAAATGCAAAAGTATTAGGATGTCTCACAAGAAACTGCTCGTGGTGAAAATTTTCAGCCGCGACCATCCT
CCCACGCCAACAAGCCCTCTTTTGCCCATCCTTCTGGAATTCGCGGTGAAAATCAATTTGATATATAAAA
TTCCCTCATAATATCTAGGAACGGGATCACATATCTCAATGAGCTAAAGCGGCCGCTTCTTCGAATGGGA
CCAGCTAAAGTGATCAAACTTCATGCAGGATGTTGGACACTTTTTCTTTCAAGAAGCTCCAAATATATAA
ATTTTTGCAATCTAGGAATTGAAATATCGTACTTCCGATTCAGAATATCTCAACTCTACTACATCTATAT
ATGACTGTACTCGCGTTCTTGGTAAACATCAATTAGTAGGTGTTTTTGCGAGCATATGTTGAGCTCAGAA
AATATGAGCACAATCTTCGAAACCATTGTTTTTTTGTGCAAAAGTCACCATCGGGTTTATAGTATGGACT
CTTGAACGAACCATTCTGATCTGTATTTCTCTCATATTTACTCCATTTATTTTTTGCTGCTCTTTGCTTT
ACTTCAACACGATGCTTTTCCTAAGTAATTTTTTATTTTATTCACAATGCTCCATAACTCTTCAGGCCTT
AAACGACCATCCATGGCCCCTAAGAAACCATTATTATCATGACATTAACCTATAAAAATAGGCGTATCAC
GAGGCCCTTTCGTC
